>Addgene plasmid #239425 | pAAV-N-RAM-CytoTape-V5 | addgene full sequence | sequence record 491025 | Addgene NGS Result
CCCATTCGCCATTCAGGCTGCGCAACTGTTGGGAAGGGCGATCGGTGCGGGCCTCTTCGCTATTACGCCA
GCTGCGCGCTCGCTCGCTCACTGAGGCCGCCCGGGCAAAGCCCGGGCGTCGGGCGACCTTTGGTCGCCCG
GCCTCAGTGAGCGAGCGAGCGCGCAGAGAGGGAGTGGCCAACTCCATCACTAGGGGTTCCTTGTAGTTAA
TGATTAACCCGCCATGCTACTTATCTACGTAGCCATGCTCTAGGAAGATCGTAGGTTAATTAAACGCGTA
CCCTAGAAGTTTGTTCGTGACTGTGACTAGAAGTTTGTTCGTGACTGTGACTAGAAGTTTGTTCGTGACT
GTGACTAGAAGTTTGTTCGTGACTGTGAACTCATTCATAAAACGCTTGTTATAAAAGCAGTGGCTGCGGC
GCCTCGTACTCCAACCGCATCTGCAGCGAGCAACTGAGAAGCCAAGACTGAGCCGGCGGCCGGATCCAGC
TCATGAGCCATGGCTTCCCGCCGGAGGTGGAGGAGCAGGATGATGGCACGCTGCCCATGTCTTGTGCCCA
GGAGAGCGGGATGGACCGTCACCCTGCAGCCTGTGCTTCTGCTAGGATCAATGTGGAATTCACCATGATT
GACTATACTGCTGCTGGTTTCACCCTCCTCCAAGGTGCACATCTGTACGCTCCTGAAGACAGAGGTATCT
GCGATGTGCTGGTTGCCAACGGTAAGATCATCGCTGTGGCCTCCAACATTCCTAGCGACATCGTTCCAAA
CTGCACCGTTGTCGATCTGAGCGGACAGATCCTCTGTCCAGGATTCATTGATCAGCACGTGCACCTCATT
GGAGGAGGAGGCGAAGCTGGTCCTACTACTAGAACTCCCGAAGTCGCACTGTCTCGCCTCACAGAGGCAG
GCGTTACCTCCGTCGTGGGACTCCTGGGTACTGATAGCATCTCTAGGCACCCTGAGTCTCTGCTGGCAAA
GACCAGAGCCCTCAATGAGGAGGGTATCTCCGCTTGGATGCTGACTGGTGCTTATCACGTCCCATCTCGC
ACCATTACTGGCAGCGTGGAGAAGGACGTTGCAATCATCGACAGAGTGATCGGTGTTAAGTGCGCTATCT
CCGACCACAGGAGCGCTGCTCCCGACGTCTATCACCTGGCCAACATGGCAGCCGAGAGCAGAGTCGGTGG
TCTGCTCGGTGGCAAGCCAGGAGTTACCGTGTTCCACATGGGTGACTCTAAGAAGGCACTGCAACCCATC
TATGACCTGCTGGAGAACTGTGACGTCCCAATCTCCAAGCTGCTGCCTACCCACGTCAACAGGAACGTGC
CTCTCTTCTACCAAGCTCTGGAGTTCGCAAGAAAGGGTGGCACCATCGACATCACCTCTAGCATTGATGA
ACCCGTCGCTCCAGCTGAGGGAATCGCAAGGGCTGTCCAAGCAGGTATCCCACTGGCAAGGGTGACACTC
AGCTCTGATGGCAACGGCTCCCAGCCATTCTTCGATGATGAAGGAAATCTGACTCACATTGGCGTGGCTG
GATTTGAAACTCTCCTGGAAACAGTTCAGGTTCTGGTTAAGGACTACGACTTCAGCATTTCTGACGCTCT
CAGACCACTCACCTCTAGCGTCGCTGGCTTCCTGAACCTGACTGGTAAAGGCGAAATCAAACCTGGTAAT
GACGCTGATCTGCTGGTGATGACACCCGAACTGCGCATTGAGCAGGTCTATGCAAGAGGAAAGCTGATGG
TTAAGGACGGAAAGGCTTGTGTCAAGGGCACATTCGAGACTGCTGGCAAACTGGTTATCTGGATCAATGG
CGATAAGGGCTACAATGGCCTGGCAGAGGTCGGTAAGAAGTTCGAGAAAGATACAGGCATCAAAGTTACT
GTGGAACACCCAGATAAGCTGGAGGAGAAGTTCCCTCAGGTCGCAGCAACTGGCGACGGTCCAGACATCA
TCTTCTGGGCACACGATAGGTTCGGTGGCTATGCCCAATCTGGCCTGCTGGCTGAGATTACTCCTGATAA
GGCTTTCCAGGACAAGCTGTATCCATTCACCTGGGATGCTGTGAGATACAATGGCAAGCTGATCGCATAC
CCTATTGCTGTGGAAGCTCTGAGCCTGATCTACAACAAGGACCTGCTGCCTAATCCTCCTAAGACATGGG
AAGAAATCCCTGCACTGGACAAGGAACTGAAGGCCAAAGGCAAGTCCGCACTGATGTTCAACCTGCAGGA
GCCTTACTTTACCTGGCCACTGATTGCTGCCGACGGTGGTTACGCTTTCAAGTACGAGAATGGTAAGTAC
GACATCAAAGATGTGGGTGTGGACAATGCTGGTGCCAAAGCTGGTCTGACTTTCCTGGTGGATCTGATCA
AGAACAAGCACATGAATGCAGACACTGACTATTCTATCGCAGAGGCTGCTTTCAACAAAGGCGAAACCGC
AATGACTATCAATGGTCCTTGGGCATGGTCTAACATCGACACTAGCAAAGTCAACTACGGTGTCACCGTT
CTGCCAACCTTCAAGGGTCAGCCAAGCAAACCTTTCGTTGGCGTGCTGAGCGCAGGTATCAACGCTGCCT
CTCCTAACAAAGAGCTGGCTAAGGAGTTTCTGGAGAACTACCTGCTGACAGACGAAGGTCTGGAGGCAGT
GAACAAGGACAAGCCACTGGGTGCCGTGGCTCTGAAGAGCTACGAAGAAGAACTGGCCAAGGACCCTCGC
ATCGCTGCTACAATGGAGAACGCACAGAAGGGTGAGATCATGCCAAACATCCCACAGATGAGCGCATTCT
GGTATGCCGTGAGGACCGCTGTTATCAACGCAGCTTCTGGCAGACAGACCGTGGATGAAGCCCTGAAAGA
CGCACAGACCGGTAAGCCTATCCCTAACCCTCTGCTCGGTCTCGATTCTACCTAAGCGGCCGCTCATAAA
GCTCGACTGTGCCTTCTAGTTGCCAGCCATCTGTTGTTTGCCCCTCCCCCGTGCCTTCCTTGACCCTGGA
AGGTGCCACTCCCACTGTCCTTTCCTAATAAAATGAGGAAATTGCATCGCATTGTCTGAGTAGGTGTCAT
TCTATTCTGGGGGGTGGGGTGGGGCAGGACAGCAAGGGGGAGGATTGGGAAGACAATAGCAGGCATGCTG
GGGATGCGGTCCGGACTGTACAATTGCATTCATTTTATGTTTCAGGTTCAGGGGGAGATGTGGGAGGTTT
TTTAAAGCAAGTAAAACCTCTACAAATGTGGTAAAATCGATAAGGATCTTCCTAGAGCATGGCTACGTAG
ATAAGTAGCATGGCGGGTTAATCATTAACTACAAGGAACCCCTAGTGATGGAGTTGGCCACTCCCTCTCT
GCGCGCTCGCTCGCTCACTGAGGCCGGGCGACCAAAGGTCGCCCGACGCCCGGGCTTTGCCCGGGCGGCC
TCAGTGAGCGAGCGAGCGCGCAGCTGCATTAATGAATCGGCCAACGCGCGGGGAGAGGCGGTTTGCGTAT
TGGGCGCTCTTCCGCTTCCTCGCTCACTGACTCGCTGCGCTCGGTCGTTCGGCTGCGGCGAGCGGTATCA
GCTCACTCAAAGGCGGTAATACGGTTATCCACAGAATCAGGGGATAACGCAGGAAAGAACATGTGAGCAA
AAGGCCAGCAAAAGGCCAGGAACCGTAAAAAGGCCGCGTTGCTGGCGTTTTTCCATAGGCTCCGCCCCCC
TGACGAGCATCACAAAAATCGACGCTCAAGTCAGAGGTGGCGAAACCCGACAGGACTATAAAGATACCAG
GCGTTTCCCCCTGGAAGCTCCCTCGTGCGCTCTCCTGTTCCGACCCTGCCGCTTACCGGATACCTGTCCG
CCTTTCTCCCTTCGGGAAGCGTGGCGCTTTCTCATAGCTCACGCTGTAGGTATCTCAGTTCGGTGTAGGT
CGTTCGCTCCAAGCTGGGCTGTGTGCACGAACCCCCCGTTCAGCCCGACCGCTGCGCCTTATCCGGTAAC
TATCGTCTTGAGTCCAACCCGGTAAGACACGACTTATCGCCACTGGCAGCAGCCACTGGTAACAGGATTA
GCAGAGCGAGGTATGTAGGCGGTGCTACAGAGTTCTTGAAGTGGTGGCCTAACTACGGCTACACTAGAAG
AACAGTATTTGGTATCTGCGCTCTGCTGAAGCCAGTTACCTTCGGAAAAAGAGTTGGTAGCTCTTGATCC
GGCAAACAAACCACCGCTGGTAGCGGTGGTTTTTTTGTTTGCAAGCAGCAGATTACGCGCAGAAAAAAAG
GATCTCAAGAAGATCCTTTGATCTTTTCTACGGGGTCTGACGCTCAGTGGAACGAAAACTCACGTTAAGG
GATTTTGGTCATGAGATTATCAAAAAGGATCTTCACCTAGATCCTTTTAAATTAAAAATGAAGTTTTAAA
TCAATCTAAAGTATATATGAGTAAACTTGGTCTGACAGTTACCAATGCTTAATCAGTGAGGCACCTATCT
CAGCGATCTGTCTATTTCGTTCATCCATAGTTGCCTGACTCCCCGTCGTGTAGATAACTACGATACGGGA
GGGCTTACCATCTGGCCCCAGTGCTGCAATGATACCGCGAGACCCACGCTCACCGGCTCCAGATTTATCA
GCAATAAACCAGCCAGCCGGAAGGGCCGAGCGCAGAAGTGGTCCTGCAACTTTATCCGCCTCCATCCAGT
CTATTAATTGTTGCCGGGAAGCTAGAGTAAGTAGTTCGCCAGTTAATAGTTTGCGCAACGTTGTTGCCAT
TGCTACAGGCATCGTGGTGTCACGCTCGTCGTTTGGTATGGCTTCATTCAGCTCCGGTTCCCAACGATCA
AGGCGAGTTACATGATCCCCCATGTTGTGCAAAAAAGCGGTTAGCTCCTTCGGTCCTCCGATCGTTGTCA
GAAGTAAGTTGGCCGCAGTGTTATCACTCATGGTTATGGCAGCACTGCATAATTCTCTTACTGTCATGCC
ATCCGTAAGATGCTTTTCTGTGACTGGTGAGTACTCAACCAAGTCATTCTGAGAATAGTGTATGCGGCGA
CCGAGTTGCTCTTGCCCGGCGTCAATACGGGATAATACCGCGCCACATAGCAGAACTTTAAAAGTGCTCA
TCATTGGAAAACGTTCTTCGGGGCGAAAACTCTCAAGGATCTTACCGCTGTTGAGATCCAGTTCGATGTA
ACCCACTCGTGCACCCAACTGATCTTCAGCATCTTTTACTTTCACCAGCGTTTCTGGGTGAGCAAAAACA
GGAAGGCAAAATGCCGCAAAAAAGGGAATAAGGGCGACACGGAAATGTTGAATACTCATACTCTTCCTTT
TTCAATATTATTGAAGCATTTATCAGGGTTATTGTCTCATGAGCGGATACATATTTGAATGTATTTAGAA
AAATAAACAAATAGGGGTTCCGCGCACATTTCCCCGAAAAGTGCCACCTAAATTGTAAGCGTTAATATTT
TGTTAAAATTCGCGTTAAATTTTTGTTAAATCAGCTCATTTTTTAACCAATAGGCCGAAATCGGCAAAAT
CCCTTATAAATCAAAAGAATAGACCGAGATAGGGT
[37 nt withheld, positions 5566-5602]
AAAGAACGTGGACTCCAACGTCAAAGG
[49 nt withheld, positions 5630-5678]
T
[91 nt withheld, positions 5680-5770]
G
[124 nt withheld, positions 5772-5895]
Features (pLannotate 1.2.2; 14 found; start..end, strand, type, name):
      5..74      -  CDS            lacZα (fragment): LacZα fragment of β-galactosidase; lacZ fragment
     69..201     -  repeat_region  AAV2 ITR (fragment): inverted terminal repeat of adeno-associated virus serotype 2 inverted
    496..615     +  CDS            d2EYFP (fragment): EYFP destabilized by residues 422-461 of mouse ornithine decarboxylase, giving an in vivo half-life of ~2 hours mammalian codon-optimized
    625..1794    +  CDS            iadA: IADA_ECOLI - Also known as yjiF. Experimental evidence at protein level: Swiss-Prot protein existence level 1. Catalyzes the hydrolytic cleavage of a subset of L- isoaspartyl (L-beta-aspartyl) dipeptides. Used to degrade proteins damaged by L-isoaspartyl residues formation. The best substrate for the enzyme reported thus far is iso-Asp-Leu. From Escherichia coli (strain K12).
   1795..2880    +  CDS            malE (fragment): MALE_ECO57 - Experimental evidence at protein level: Swiss-Prot protein existence level 1. Part of the ABC transporter complex MalEFGK involved in maltose/maltodextrin import. Binds maltose and higher maltodextrins. From Escherichia coli O157:H7.
   2881..2921    +  CDS            V5 tag (fragment): epitope tag from simian virus 5
   2947..3154    +  polyA_signal   bGH poly(A) signal: bovine growth hormone polyadenylation signal
   3185..3253    -  CDS            large T antigen (fragment): large T antigen from SV40 (simian virus 40)
   3324..3457    +  repeat_region  AAV2 ITR: inverted terminal repeat of adeno-associated virus serotype 2 inverted
   3451..3507    -  CDS            lacI (fragment): lac repressor; lacI; The lac repressor binds to the lac operator to inhibit transcription in E. coli. This inhibition can be relieved by adding lactose or isopropyl-β-D-thiogalactopyranoside (IPTG).
   3690..4278    -  rep_origin     ori: high-copy-number ColE1/pMB1/pBR322/pUC origin of replication
   4449..5309    -  CDS            AmpR: β-lactamase; bla; confers resistance to ampicillin, carbenicillin, and related antibiotics
   5310..5414    -  promoter       AmpR promoter: bla
   5467..5895    -  rep_origin     f1 ori (sequence partly withheld): f1 bacteriophage origin of replication; arrow indicates direction of (+) strand synthesis
