[The description below was written by a language model from this plasmid's Addgene catalogue record and pLannotate feature annotations shown in this document.]
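Description:
pAAV-N-RAM-CytoTape-V5 is an adeno-associated virus transfer plasmid for mammalian expression. It carries a synthetic CytoTape-V5 cassette between two AAV2 inverted terminal repeats, which allow the intervening DNA to be packaged into recombinant AAV particles when replication and capsid functions are supplied in trans. One of the two ITRs is annotated only as a fragment. The bacterial portion is conventional: a high-copy ColE1/pUC-type origin, a β-lactamase gene with its own promoter for ampicillin selection, and an f1 phage origin. Short hits to lacZα, lacI and SV40 large T antigen appear to be backbone remnants rather than functional parts. The sequenced record is 5,895 nt, close to the figure the catalogue lists as backbone size without insert, so that number probably describes the whole plasmid.

The catalogue states that expression is driven by the N-RAM promoter. The automated annotation does not label it, though an unannotated stretch lies between the left ITR and the coding region. The plasmid is described as a CytoTape signal monomer for recording Npas4 protein activity, so production of the monomer is presumably tied to Npas4-dependent transcription. The annotated open reading frame begins with a short match to the destabilising portion of d2EYFP (the ornithine decarboxylase degradation region). It continues through a full-length match to E. coli isoaspartyl dipeptidase (iadA), then a maltose-binding-protein-derived segment, and ends in a V5 epitope tag, followed by a bGH polyadenylation signal. This fits the recorded C-terminal V5-dMBP tag, although the table places V5 after the MBP-like region. The record does not explain the role of each domain. The associated work concerns scalable, multiplexed recorders of gene regulation dynamics over weeks, and the V5 epitope would allow immunodetection of this particular monomer.
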