Addgene plasmid #239425: pAAV-N-RAM-CytoTape-V5
Purpose: CytoTape signal monomer for recording Npas4 protein activity
Depositing lab: Changyang Linghu. Depositing organization: University of Michigan. Publication: Scalable and multiplexed recorders of gene regulation dynamics across weeks. Zheng L, Shi D, Yan Y, Zhou B, Lim J, Hou Y, An B, Adhinarta JK, Lin M, Ko B, Joesten WC, Gautam M, Huez EDM, Kim EC, Klyder EG, Chang B, Pitchiaya S, Roberts MT, Cai DJ, Boyden ES, Wei D, Lio P, Linghu C. Nature. 2026 Jan 26. doi: 10.1038/s41586-026-10156-9. PubMed 41588170.
Backbone
  Vector backbone: pAAV-N-RAM
  Backbone manufacturer: Epoch Life Science, Inc.
  Backbone size w/o insert (bp): 5890
  Vector type: Mammalian Expression, AAV
Growth in bacteria
  Bacterial resistance: Ampicillin, 100 μg/mL
  Growth temperature: 37°C
  Growth strain: NEB Stable
  Copy number: High Copy
Gene/Insert
  Gene/Insert name: CytoTape-V5
  Species: Synthetic
  Promoter: N-RAM promoter
  Tag / fusion protein: V5-dMBP (C terminal on insert)
  Cloning method: Gibson Cloning
  Sequencing primers: 5′ TTGCGCAGATCGATAACTAGTGC; 3′ GCAAACAACAGATGGCTGGC
Terms and licenses: Academic/Nonprofit Terms; Industry Terms
Depositor comments: Please visit https://doi.org/10.1101/2025.05.10.653182 for bioRxiv preprint.
How to cite: pAAV-N-RAM-CytoTape-V5 was a gift from Changyang Linghu (Addgene plasmid # 239425 ; http://n2t.net/addgene:239425 ; RRID:Addgene_239425)
